Addgene plasmid #239719: pKG2075_pGEEC516_pShip-CAG-mRuby2-bGH
Purpose: Plasmid expressing mRuby2 with the CAG promoter and bGH 3' UTR
Depositing lab: Kate Galloway. Depositing organization: Massachusetts Institute of Technology. Publication: High-resolution profiling reveals coupled transcriptional and translational regulation of transgenes. Peterman EL, Ploessl DS, Love KS, Sanabria V, Daniels RF, Johnstone CP, Godavarti DR, Kabaria SR, Oakes CG, Pai AA, Galloway KE. Nucleic Acids Research, Volume 53, Issue 11, 24 June 2025, gkaf528 10.1093/nar/gkaf528 PubMed 39651241.
Backbone
  Vector backbone: pShip
  Vector type: Synthetic Biology
Growth in bacteria
  Bacterial resistance: Kanamycin, 50 μg/mL
  Growth temperature: 30°C
  Growth strain: NEB Stable
  Copy number: High Copy
Gene/Insert
  Gene/Insert name: mRuby2
  Species: Entacmaea quadricolor
  Cloning method: Golden Gate
Terms and licenses: Academic/Nonprofit Terms; Industry Terms: Not Available to Industry
Depositor comments: Please visit https://doi.org/10.1101/2024.11.26.625483 for bioRxiv preprint.
How to cite: pKG2075_pGEEC516_pShip-CAG-mRuby2-bGH was a gift from Kate Galloway (Addgene plasmid # 239719 ; http://n2t.net/addgene:239719 ; RRID:Addgene_239719)
