[The description below was written by a language model from this plasmid's Addgene catalogue record and pLannotate feature annotations shown in this document.]
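Description:
pKG2075_pGEEC516_pShip-CAG-mRuby2-bGH is a compact (about 4.8 kb) synthetic-biology plasmid built on the pShip backbone by Golden Gate assembly, carrying a single mammalian-style transcription unit that expresses the red fluorescent protein mRuby2. It is propagated in E. coli through a high-copy ColE1/pUC-type origin and selected with kanamycin via an aph(3')-Ia aminoglycoside phosphotransferase gene. Two bacterial terminators from the rrnB operon (T1 and T2) lie between the origin and the expression cassette, an arrangement that typically insulates an insert from transcription originating in the backbone.

The payload is driven by the CAG promoter, annotated here as its component parts: the human cytomegalovirus immediate-early enhancer, the chicken β-actin promoter (detected as several fragments, one noted as carrying a small deletion relative to the standard version), and the chimeric chicken β-actin/rabbit β-globin intron. Together these form a strong constitutive promoter that is widely used in mammalian cells. Downstream sits the mRuby2 coding sequence, a constitutively fluorescent red protein derived from the sea anemone Entacmaea quadricolor, followed by the bovine growth hormone polyadenylation signal, which supplies the 3' UTR and directs transcript cleavage and polyadenylation. No tags, viral elements, recombinase sites or eukaryotic selection cassette are annotated, so the plasmid appears suited to direct delivery as a simple reporter.

The stated purpose is expression of mRuby2 under CAG with the bGH 3' UTR. The associated work concerns how transgene transcription and translation are jointly regulated, so this construct likely represents one defined promoter and 3' UTR combination in such comparisons, although the record does not spell out its specific role.
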