Features (pLannotate 1.2.2; 11 found; start..end, strand, type, name):
    122..931     +  CDS            KanR: aminoglycoside phosphotransferase; aph(3')-Ia; confers resistance to kanamycin in bacteria or G418 (Geneticin®) in eukaryotes
   1021..1609    +  rep_origin     ori: high-copy-number ColE1/pMB1/pBR322/pUC origin of replication
   1777..1820    -  terminator     rrnB T1 terminator: Escherichia coli rrnB; transcription terminator T1 from the E. coli rrnB gene
   1952..1979    +  terminator     rrnB T2 terminator: transcription terminator T2 from the E. coli rrnB gene
   2109..2412    +  enhancer       CMV enhancer: human cytomegalovirus immediate early enhancer
   2414..2534    +  promoter       chicken β-actin promoter (fragment): contains a 21-bp deletion relative to the standard chicken β-actin promoter
   2542..2563    +  promoter       chicken β-actin promoter (fragment): No description available
   2582..2759    +  promoter       chicken β-actin promoter (fragment): No description available
   2760..3776    +  intron         chimeric intron: chimera between introns from chicken β-actin and rabbit β-globin
   3835..4545    +  CDS            mRuby2: mRuby2 is a basic (constitutively fluorescent) red fluorescent protein published in 2012, derived from Entacmaea quadricolor. It has moderate acid sensitivity.
   4560..4784    +  polyA_signal   bGH poly(A) signal: bovine growth hormone polyadenylation signal
>Addgene plasmid #239719 | pKG2075_pGEEC516_pShip-CAG-mRuby2-bGH | addgene full sequence | sequence record 478043 | Addgene NGS Result
CGCTCGCTGACTGCAGGTGCCCGTGTCTCAAAATCTCTGATGTTACATTGCACAAGATAAAAATATATCA
TCATGAACAATAAAACTGTCTGCTTACATAAACAGTAATACAAGGGGTGTTATGAGCCATATTCAACGGG
AAACGTCGAGGCCGCGATTAAATTCCAACATGGATGCTGATTTATATGGGTATAAATGGGCTCGCGATAA
TGTCGGGCAATCAGGTGCGACAATCTATCGCTTGTATGGGAAGCCCGATGCGCCAGAGTTGTTTCTGAAA
CATGGCAAAGGTAGCGTTGCCAATGATGTTACAGATGAGATGGTCAGACTAAACTGGCTGACGGAATTTA
TGCCTCTTCCGACCATCAAGCATTTTATCCGTACTCCTGGTGATGCATGGTTACTCACCACTGCGATCCC
CGGAAAAACAGCATTCCAGGTATTAGAAGAATATCCTGATTCAGGTGAAAATATTGTTGATGCGCTGGCA
GTGTTCCTGCGCCGGTTGCATTCGATTCCTGTTTGTAATTGTCCTTTTAACAGCGATCGCGTATTTCGTC
TAGCTCAGGCGCAATCACGAATGAATAACGGTTTGGTTGATGCGAGTGATTTTGATGACGAGCGTAATGG
CTGGCCTGTTGAACAAGTCTGGAAAGAAATGCATAAACTTTTGCCATTCTCACCGGATTCAGTCGTCACT
CATGGTGATTTCTCACTTGATAACCTTATTTTTGACGAGGGGAAATTAATAGGTTGTATTGATGTTGGAC
GAGTCGGAATCGCAGACCGATACCAGGATCTTGCCATCCTATGGAACTGCCTCGGTGAGTTTTCTCCTTC
ATTACAGAAACGGCTTTTTCAAAAATATGGTATTGATAATCCTGATATGAATAAATTGCAGTTTCATTTG
ATGCTCGATGAGTTTTTCTAATCAGAATTGGTTAATTGGTTGTAACATTATTCAGATTGGGCCCCGTTCC
ACTGAGCGTCAGACCCCGTAGAAAAGATCAAAGGATCTTCTTGAGATCCTTTTTTTCTGCGCGTAATCTG
CTGCTTGCAAACAAAAAAACCACCGCTACCAGCGGTGGTTTGTTTGCCGGATCAAGAGCTACCAACTCTT
TTTCCGAAGGTAACTGGCTTCAGCAGAGCGCAGATACCAAATACTGTTCTTCTAGTGTAGCCGTAGTTAG
GCCACCACTTCAAGAACTCTGTAGCACCGCCTACATACCTCGCTCTGCTAATCCTGTTACCAGTGGCTGC
TGCCAGTGGCGATAAGTCGTGTCTTACCGGGTTGGACTCAAGACGATAGTTACCGGATAAGGCGCAGCGG
TCGGGCTGAACGGGGGGTTCGTGCACACAGCCCAGCTTGGAGCGAACGACCTACACCGAACTGAGATACC
TACAGCGTGAGCTATGAGAAAGCGCCACGCTTCCCGAAGGGAGAAAGGCGGACAGGTATCCGGTAAGCGG
CAGGGTCGGAACAGGAGAGCGCACGAGGGAGCTTCCAGGGGGAAACGCCTGGTATCTTTATAGTCCTGTC
GGGTTTCGCCACCTCTGACTTGAGCGTCGATTTTTGTGATGCTCGTCAGGGGGGCGGAGCCTATGGAAAA
ACGCCAGCAACGCGGCCTTTTTACGGTTCCTGGCCTTTTGCTGGCCTTTTGCTCACATGTTCTTTCCTGC
GTTATCCCCTGATTCTGTGGATAACCGTATTACCGCTAGCATGGATCTCGGGGACGTCTAACTACTAAGC
GAGAGTAGGGAACTGCCAGGCATCAAATAAAACGAAAGGCTCAGTCGGAAGACTGGGCCTTTCGTTTTAT
CTGTTGTTTGTCGGTGAACGCTCTCCTGAGTAGGACAAATCCGCCGGGAGCGGATTTGAACGTTGTGAAG
CAACGGCCCGGAGGGTGGCGGGCAGGACGCCCGCCATAAACTGCCAGGCATCAAACTAAGCAGAAGGCCA
TCCTGACGGATGGCCTTTTTGCGTTTCTACAAACTCTTCCTGTTAGTTAGTTACTTAAGCTCGGGCCCAC
CTGCAGTCTACTTACTACTAGTTATTAATAGTAATCAATTACGGGGTCATTAGTTCATAGCCCATATATG
GAGTTCCGCGTTACATAACTTACGGTAAATGGCCCGCCTGGCTGACCGCCCAACGACCCCCGCCCATTGA
CGTCAATAATGACGTATGTTCCCATAGTAACGCCAATAGGGACTTTCCATTGACGTCAATGGGTGGAGTA
TTTACGGTAAACTGCCCACTTGGCAGTACATCAAGTGTATCATATGCCAAGTACGCCCCCTATTGACGTC
AATGACGGTAAATGGCCCGCCTGGCATTATGCCCAGTACATGACCTTATGGGACTTTCCTACTTGGCAGT
ACATCTACGTATTAGTCATCGCTATTACCATGGTCGAGGTGAGCCCCACGTTCTGCTTCACTCTCCCCAT
CTCCCCCCCCTCCCCACCCCCAATTTTGTATTTATTTATTTTTTAATTATTTTGTGCAGCGATGGGGGCG
GGGGGGGGGGGGGGCGGGCCCGGGGGGGGGGGGGGGGGGGGGGGGGGGGGGGGGGGGGGGGGGGGGGGGG
GGGGGGGGGGGGGCGCGCGCCAGGCGGGGCGGGGCGGGGCGAGGGGCGGGGCGGGGCGAGGCGGAGAGGT
GCGGCGGCAGCCAATCAGAGCGGCGCGCTCCGAAAGTTTCCTTTTATGGCGAGGCGGCGGCGGCGGCGGC
CCTATAAAAAGCGAAGCGCGCGGCGGGCGGGAGTCGCTGCGCGCTGCCTTCGCCCCGTGCCCCGCTCCGC
CGCCGCCTCGCGCCGCCCGCCCCGGCTCTGACTGACCGCGTTACTCCCACAGGTGAGCGGGCGGGACGGC
CCTTCTCCTCCGGGCTGTAATTAGCGCTTGGTTTAATGACGGCTTGTTTCTTTTCTGTGGCTGCGTGAAA
GCCTTGAGGGGCTCCGGGAGGGCCCTTTGTGCGGGGGGAGCGGCTCGGGGGGTGCGTGCGTGTGTGTGTG
CGTGGGGAGCGCCGCGTGCGGCTCCGCGCTGCCCGGCGGCTGTGAGCGCTGCGGGCGCGGCGCGGGGCTT
TGTGCGCTCCGCAGTGTGCGCGAGGGGAGCGCGGCCGGGGGCGGTGCCCCGCGGTGCGGGGGGGGCTGCG
AGGGGAACAAAGGCTGCGTGCGGGGTGTGTGCGTGGGGGGGTGAGCAGGGGGTGTGGGCGCGTCGGTCGG
GCTGCAACCCCCCCTGCACCCCCCTCCCCGAGTTGCTGAGCACGGCCCGGCTTCGGGTGCGGGGCTCCGT
ACGGGGCGTGGCGCGGGGCTCGCCGTGCCGGGCGGGGGGTGGCGGCAGGTGGGGGTGCCGGGCGGGGCGG
GGCCGCCTCGGGCCGGGGAGGGCTCGGGGGAGGGGCGCGGCGGCCCCCGGAGCGCCGGCGGCTGTCGAGG
CGCGGCGAGCCGCAGCCATTGCCTTTTATGGTAATCGTGCGAGAGGGCGCAGGGACTTCCTTTGTCCCAA
ATCTGTGCGGAGCCGAAATCTGGGAGGCGCCGCCGCACCCCCTCTAGCGGGCGCGGGGCGAAGCGGTGCG
GCGCCGGCAGGAAGGAAATGGGCGGGGAGGGCCTTCGTGCGTCGCCGCGCCGCCGTCCCCTTCTCCCTCT
CCAGCCTCGGGGCTGTCCGCGGGGGGACGGCTGCCTTCGGGGGGGACGGGGCAGGGCGGGGTTCGGCTTC
TGGCGTGTGACCGGCGGCTCTAGAGCCTCTGCTAACCATGTTCATGCCTTCTTCTTTTTCCTACAGCTCC
TGGGCAACGTGCTGGTTATTGTGCTGTCTCATCATTTTGGCAAAAATGGCCACCATGGTGTCTAAGGGCG
AAGAGCTGATCAAGGAAAATATGCGTATGAAGGTGGTCATGGAAGGTTCGGTCAACGGCCACCAATTCAA
ATGCACAGGTGAAGGAGAAGGCAATCCGTACATGGGAACTCAAACCATGAGGATCAAAGTCATCGAGGGA
GGACCCCTGCCATTTGCCTTTGACATTCTTGCCACGTCGTTCATGTATGGCAGCCGTACTTTTATCAAGT
ACCCGAAAGGCATTCCTGATTTCTTTAAACAGTCCTTTCCTGAGGGTTTTACTTGGGAAAGAGTTACGAG
ATACGAAGATGGTGGAGTCGTCACCGTCATGCAGGACACCAGCCTTGAGGATGGCTGTCTCGTTTACCAC
GTCCAAGTCAGAGGGGTAAACTTTCCCTCCAATGGTCCCGTGATGCAGAAGAAGACCAAGGGTTGGGAGC
CTAATACAGAGATGATGTATCCAGCAGATGGTGGTCTGAGGGGATACACTCATATGGCACTGAAAGTTGA
TGGTGGTGGCCATCTGTCTTGCTCTTTCGTAACAACTTACAGGTCAAAAAAGACCGTCGGGAACATCAAG
ATGCCCGGTATCCATGCCGTTGATCACCGCCTGGAAAGGTTAGAGGAAAGTGACAATGAAATGTTCGTAG
TACAACGCGAACACGCAGTTGCCAAGTTCGCCGGGCTTGGTGGTGGGATGGACGAGCTGTACAAGTAACA
ACGTTGCACCTGTGCCTTCTAGTTGCCAGCCATCTGTTGTTTGCCCCTCCCCCGTGCCTTCCTTGACCCT
GGAAGGTGCCACTCCCACTGTCCTTTCCTAATAAAATGAGGAAATTGCATCGCATTGTCTGAGTAGGTGT
CATTCTATTCTGGGGGGTGGGGTGGGGCAGGACAGCAAGGGGGAGGATTGGGAAGACAATAGCAGGCATG
CTGGGGATGCGGTGGGCTCTATGG
